Addgene plasmid #136978: pGGE_RT_Sa_sgRNA
Purpose: Goldengate/Greengate module for genome editing, using the Sa guideRNA.
Depositing lab: Klaus Theres. Depositing organization: Max Planck Institute for Plant Breeding Research.
Backbone
  Vector backbone: pUC19
  Vector type: CRISPR
Growth in bacteria
  Bacterial resistance: Ampicillin, 100 μg/mL
  Growth temperature: 37°C
  Growth strain: DH5alpha
  Copy number: High Copy
Gene/Insert
  Gene/Insert name: Sa guide RNA
  gRNA/shRNA sequence: unknown
  Species: Synthetic
  Cloning method: Restriction Enzyme; 5′ cloning site unknown (unknown if destroyed); 3′ cloning site unknown (unknown if destroyed)
Terms and licenses: Academic/Nonprofit Terms; Industry Terms: Not Available to Industry
Depositor comments: For use in the Greengate system (DOI: 10.1371/journal.pone.0083043, Addgene: Kit # 1000000036) or similar Goldengate-based systems. This plasmid carries a Greengate plant terminator module, containing the guideRNA backbone. Assembly of the guide is described here: DOI: 10.1007/978-1-4939-7286-9 _27.
How to cite: pGGE_RT_Sa_sgRNA was a gift from Klaus Theres (Addgene plasmid # 136978 ; http://n2t.net/addgene:136978 ; RRID:Addgene_136978)
