[The description below was written by a language model from this plasmid's Addgene catalogue record and pLannotate feature annotations shown in this document.]
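Description:
pGGE_RT_Sa_sgRNA is a small (about 3.2 kb) pUC19-based entry module for GreenGate and related Golden Gate assembly systems, intended for building plant genome-editing constructs. It is maintained in E. coli as a high-copy plasmid through the ColE1/pUC-type origin and is selected with ampicillin via the bla β-lactamase gene and its native promoter. The remaining annotated backbone elements are typical pUC-family remnants: a lacI fragment, the CAP binding site, lac promoter and operator, a lacZα fragment, and short bom and rop fragments. SP6 and T7 phage promoters flank the insert region.

The payload is the guide RNA scaffold for the Staphylococcus aureus CRISPR/Cas9 system, a synthetic sequence that pairs with SaCas9 rather than the more common S. pyogenes enzyme. Upstream of the scaffold, the annotation detects a short match to the Arabidopsis U6 snRNA consensus promoter, which suggests Pol III-driven guide expression in plants, although only a fragment was recognised and the record does not describe the promoter explicitly. According to the depositor, the plasmid occupies the plant terminator position in the GreenGate module series while also carrying the guide RNA backbone, so that the sgRNA unit can be brought into a final plant transformation vector together with the other modules in a single assembly. No specific target spacer is recorded. The guide sequence is listed as unknown and is meant to be added by the user following a separately published procedure. The cloning sites and the Golden Gate overhangs are likewise not stated in the record.
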