Features (pLannotate 1.2.2; 14 found; start..end, strand, type, name):
     96..200     +  promoter       AmpR promoter: bla
    201..1061    +  CDS            AmpR: β-lactamase; bla; confers resistance to ampicillin, carbenicillin, and related antibiotics
   1232..1820    +  rep_origin     ori: high-copy-number ColE1/pMB1/pBR322/pUC origin of replication
   2003..2095    +  CDS            lacI (fragment): lac repressor; lacI; The lac repressor binds to the lac operator to inhibit transcription in E. coli. This inhibition can be relieved by adding lactose or isopropyl-β-D-thiogalactopyranoside (IPTG).
   2108..2129    +  protein_bind   CAP binding site: CAP binding activates transcription in the presence of cAMP. E. coli catabolite activator protein
   2144..2174    +  promoter       lac promoter: promoter for the E. coli lac operon
   2182..2198    +  protein_bind   lac operator: The lac repressor binds to the lac operator to inhibit transcription in E. coli. This inhibition can be relieved by adding lactose or isopropyl-β-D-thiogalactopyranoside (IPTG). lac repressor encoded by lacI
   2212..2230    +  promoter       SP6 promoter: promoter for bacteriophage SP6 RNA polymerase
   2567..2583    +  promoter       AtU6 promoter (fragment): consensus promoter from the three Arabidopsis U6 snRNA genes (Waibel and Filipowicz, 1990; Nekrasov et al., 2013)
   2658..2733    +  misc_RNA       Sa gRNA scaffold: guide RNA scaffold for the Staphylococcus aureus CRISPR/Cas9 system
   2760..2778    -  promoter       T7 promoter: promoter for bacteriophage T7 RNA polymerase
   2780..2932    +  CDS            lacZα (fragment): LacZα fragment of β-galactosidase; lacZ fragment
   2938..3037    -  misc_feature   bom (fragment): basis of mobility region from pBR322
   3139..1       -  CDS            rop (fragment) (across the origin): Rop protein, which maintains plasmids at low copy number; rop
>Addgene plasmid #136978 | pGGE_RT_Sa_sgRNA | addgene full sequence | sequence record 269094 | Addgene NGS Result
GACGAAAGGGCCTCGTGATACGCCTATTTTTATAGGTTAATGTCATGATAATAATGGTTTCTTAGACGTC
AGGTGGCACTTTTCGGGGAAATGTGCGCGGAACCCCTATTTGTTTATTTTTCTAAATACATTCAAATATG
TATCCGCTCATGAGACAATAACCCTGATAAATGCTTCAATAATATTGAAAAAGGAAGAGTATGAGTATTC
AACATTTCCGTGTCGCCCTTATTCCCTTTTTTGCGGCATTTTGCCTTCCTGTTTTTGCTCACCCAGAAAC
GCTGGTGAAAGTAAAAGATGCTGAAGATCAGTTGGGTGCACGAGTGGGTTACATCGAACTGGATCTCAAC
AGCGGTAAGATCCTTGAGAGTTTTCGCCCCGAAGAACGTTTTCCAATGATGAGCACTTTTAAAGTTCTGC
TATGTGGCGCGGTATTATCCCGTATTGACGCCGGGCAAGAGCAACTCGGTCGCCGCATACACTATTCTCA
GAATGACTTGGTTGAGTACTCACCAGTCACAGAAAAGCATCTTACGGATGGCATGACAGTAAGAGAATTA
TGCAGTGCTGCCATAACCATGAGTGATAACACTGCGGCCAACTTACTTCTGACAACGATCGGAGGACCGA
AGGAGCTAACCGCTTTTTTGCACAACATGGGGGATCATGTAACTCGCCTTGATCGTTGGGAACCGGAGCT
GAATGAAGCCATACCAAACGACGAGCGTGACACCACGATGCCTGTAGCAATGGCAACAACGTTGCGCAAA
CTATTAACTGGCGAACTACTTACTCTAGCTTCCCGGCAACAATTAATAGACTGGATGGAGGCGGATAAAG
TTGCAGGACCACTTCTGCGCTCGGCCCTTCCGGCTGGCTGGTTTATTGCTGATAAATCTGGAGCCGGTGA
GCGTGGCTCTCGAGGTATCATTGCAGCACTGGGGCCAGATGGTAAGCCCTCCCGTATCGTAGTTATCTAC
ACGACGGGGAGTCAGGCAACTATGGATGAACGAAATAGACAGATCGCTGAGATAGGTGCCTCACTGATTA
AGCATTGGTAACTGTCAGACCAAGTTTACTCATATATACTTTAGATTGATTTAAAACTTCATTTTTAATT
TAAAAGGATCTAGGTGAAGATCCTTTTTGATAATCTCATGACCAAAATCCCTTAACGTGAGTTTTCGTTC
CACTGAGCGTCAGACCCCGTAGAAAAGATCAAAGGATCTTCTTGAGATCCTTTTTTTCTGCGCGTAATCT
GCTGCTTGCAAACAAAAAAACCACCGCTACCAGCGGTGGTTTGTTTGCCGGATCAAGAGCTACCAACTCT
TTTTCCGAAGGTAACTGGCTTCAGCAGAGCGCAGATACCAAATACTGTTCTTCTAGTGTAGCCGTAGTTA
GGCCACCACTTCAAGAACTCTGTAGCACCGCCTACATACCTCGCTCTGCTAATCCTGTTACCAGTGGCTG
CTGCCAGTGGCGATAAGTCGTGTCTTACCGGGTTGGACTCAAGACGATAGTTACCGGATAAGGCGCAGCG
GTCGGGCTGAACGGGGGGTTCGTGCACACAGCCCAGCTTGGAGCGAACGACCTACACCGAACTGAGATAC
CTACAGCGTGAGCTATGAGAAAGCGCCACGCTTCCCGAAGGGAGAAAGGCGGACAGGTATCCGGTAAGCG
GCAGGGTCGGAACAGGAGAGCGCACGAGGGAGCTTCCAGGGGGAAACGCCTGGTATCTTTATAGTCCTGT
CGGGTTTCGCCACCTCTGACTTGAGCGTCGATTTTTGTGATGCTCGTCAGGGGGGCGGAGCCTATGGAAA
AACGCCAGCAACGCGGCCTTTTTACGGTTCCTGGCCTTTTGCTGGCCTTTTGCTCACATGTTCTTTCCTG
CGTTATCCCCTGATTCTGTGGATAACCGTATTACCGCCTTTGAGTGAGCTGATACCGCTCGCCGCAGCCG
AACGACCGAGCGCAGCGAGTCAGTGAGCGAGGAAGCGGAAGAGCGCCCAATACGCAAACCGCCTCTCCCC
GCGCGTTGGCCGATTCATTAATGCAGCTGGCACGACAGGTTTCCCGACTGGAAAGCGGGCAGTGAGCGCA
ACGCAATTAATGTGAGTTAGCTCACTCATTAGGCACCCCAGGCTTTACACTTTATGCTTCCGGCTCGTAT
GTTGTGTGGAATTGTGAGCGGATAACAATTTCACACGAGCTATTTAGGTGACACTATAGAAGTGAAGCTT
GGTCTCACTGCCTTTTTTTCTTCTTCTTCGTTCATACAGTTTTTTTTTGTTTATCAGCTTACATTTTCTT
GAACCGTAGCTTTCGTTTTCTTCTTTTTAACTTTCCATTCGGAGTTTTTGTATCTTGTTTCATAGTTTGT
CCCAGGATTAGAATGATTAGGCATCGAACCTTCAAGAATTTGATTGAATAAAACATCTTCATTCTTAAGA
TATGAAGATAATCTTCAAAAGGCCCCTGGGAATCTGAAAGAAGAGAAGCAGGCCCATTTATATGGGAAAG
AACAATAGTATTTCTTATATAGGCCCATTTAAGTTGAAAACAATCTTCAAAAGTCCCACATCGCTTAGAT
AAGAAAACGAAGCTGAGTTTATATACAGCTAGAGTCGAAGTAGTGATTGGGGTCTTCGAGAAGACCTGTT
TTAGTACTCTGGAAACAGAATCTACTAAAACAAGGCAAAATGCCGTGTTTATCTCGTCAACTTGTTGGCG
AGATTTTTACTATGAGACCGAATTCTCGCCCTATAGTGAGTCGTATTACCTGGCCGTCGTTTTACAACGT
CGTGACTGGGAAAACCCTGGCGTTACCCAACTTAATCGCCTTGCAGCACATCCCCCTTTCGCCAGCTGGC
GTAATAGCGAAGAGGCCCGCACCGATCGCCCTTCCCAACAGTTGCGCAGCCTGAATGGCGAATGGCGCCT
GATGCGGTATTTTCTCCTTACGCATCTGTGCGGTATTTCACACCGCATATGGTGCACTCTCAGTACAATC
TGCTCTGATGCCGCATAGTTAAGCCAGCCCCGACACCCGCCAACACCCGCTGACGCGCCCTGACGGGCTT
GTCTGCTCCCGGCATCCGCTTACAGACAAGCTGTGACCGTCTCCGGGAGCTGCATGTGTCAGAGGTTTTC
ACCGTCATCACCGAAACGCGCGA
